Addgene plasmid #236201: MSCV-IRES-NUP98::NSD1-GFP
Purpose: Expresses NUP98::NSD1 fusion protein in mammalian cells
Depositing lab: Michael Heuser. Depositing organization: Medizinische Hochschule Hannover. Publication: Clec12a is required for the pathogenesis of NUP98::NSD1 AML. Mohanty S, Charles Cano F, Gabdoulline R, Lai CK, Othman B, Sudarsanam H, Eder T, Grebien F, Lipka DB, Henschler R, Heuser M. Blood Adv. 2025 May 7:bloodadvances.2024015739. doi: 10.1182/bloodadvances.2024015739. PubMed 40334081.
Backbone
  Vector backbone: MSCV-IRES-GFP
  Backbone size w/o insert (bp): 6492
  Total vector size (bp): 12195
  Vector type: Mammalian Expression, Retroviral
  Selectable markers: GFP
Growth in bacteria
  Bacterial resistance: Ampicillin, 100 μg/mL
  Growth temperature: 37°C
  Growth strain: NEB Stable
  Copy number: High Copy
Gene/Insert
  Cloning method: Unknown
  Sequencing primers: 5′ CTTTATCCAGCCCTCAC; 3′ GCATTCCTTTGGCGAGAG
Resource information
  A portion of this plasmid was derived from a plasmid made by: The NUP98::NSD1 original plasmid was received from the University of Veterinary Medicine 103 Vienna, Austria, as described in Schmoellerl et al and cloned into MIG backbone.
Terms and licenses: Academic/Nonprofit Terms; Industry Terms: Not Available to Industry
How to cite: MSCV-IRES-NUP98::NSD1-GFP was a gift from Michael Heuser (Addgene plasmid # 236201 ; http://n2t.net/addgene:236201 ; RRID:Addgene_236201)
