[The description below was written by a language model from this plasmid's Addgene catalogue record and pLannotate feature annotations shown in this document.]
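Description:
MSCV-IRES-NUP98::NSD1-GFP is a gammaretroviral expression plasmid built on the MSCV-IRES-GFP (MIG) backbone, designed to deliver the leukemia-associated NUP98::NSD1 fusion into mammalian cells. In bacteria it is maintained as a high-copy plasmid through a ColE1/pUC-type origin and selected with ampicillin via the β-lactamase gene. The remaining bacterial annotations (fragments of lacI, lacZα, rop, bom and the tetracycline resistance gene, plus a lac promoter/operator region) are non-functional remnants of earlier cloning vectors. The catalogue lists a total size of about 12.2 kb, which closely matches the sequenced record.

The proviral cassette is flanked by murine embryonic stem cell virus 5' and 3' LTRs, with the 5' LTR serving as the promoter for the genomic transcript. Downstream lie the Ψ packaging signal and a truncated, start-codon-less gag segment, which together support efficient encapsidation of the RNA when gag, pol and env are supplied in trans by packaging cells. The insert is annotated as an N-terminal portion of human NUP98 joined directly to a large C-terminal portion of human NSD1, the H3K36 dimethyltransferase. Despite the order implied by the plasmid name, the feature table places the fusion upstream of an EMCV IRES and EGFP, so both proteins are translated from one bicistronic transcript and green fluorescence marks transduced cells. There is no drug selection marker for mammalian cells; GFP serves this role, for example by cell sorting.

The associated publication concerns NUP98::NSD1-driven acute myeloid leukemia, consistent with use of this vector for stable retroviral transduction of cells to model that disease. The cloning method is not recorded, though the fusion cDNA is noted as having been transferred from an earlier plasmid into the MIG backbone.
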