Features (pLannotate 1.2.2; 21 found; start..end, strand, type, name):
    580..921     +  misc_feature   MESV Ψ: packaging signal of murine embryonic stem cell virus
    988..1404    +  CDS            gag (truncated): truncated Moloney murine leukemia virus (MMLV) gag gene lacking the start codon
   1445..2854    +  CDS            NUP98 (fragment): NUP98_HUMAN - Also known as ADAR2. Experimental evidence at protein level: Swiss-Prot protein existence level 1. (Microbial infection) Binds HIV-1 capsid-nucleocapsid (HIV-1 CA-NC) complexes and may thereby promote the integration of the virus in the host nucleus (in vitro) (PubMed:23523133). Binding affinity to HIV-1 CA-NC complexes bearing the capsid change ASN-74-ASP is reduced (in vitro) (PubMed:23523133). From Homo sapiens (Human).
   2837..7147    +  CDS            NSD1 (fragment): NSD1_HUMAN - Also known as ARA267, KMT3B. Experimental evidence at protein level: Swiss-Prot protein existence level 1. Histone methyltransferase that dimethylates Lys-36 of histone H3 (H3K36me2). Transcriptional intermediary factor capable of both negatively or positively influencing transcription, depending on the cellular context. From Homo sapiens (Human).
   7302..7764    +  misc_feature   IRES: internal ribosome entry site (IRES) of the encephalomyocarditis virus (EMCV)
   7778..8497    +  CDS            EGFP: the original enhanced GFP (Yang et al., 1996) mammalian codon-optimized
   8514..8540    +  misc_feature   MCS (fragment): pBluescript multiple cloning site
   8599..9113    +  LTR            3' LTR: 3' long terminal repeat from murine embryonic stem cell virus
   9273..9295    -  protein_bind   lac operator (fragment): The lac repressor binds to the lac operator to inhibit transcription in E. coli. This inhibition can be relieved by adding lactose or isopropyl-β-D-thiogalactopyranoside (IPTG). lac repressor encoded by lacI
   9299..9329    -  promoter       lac promoter: promoter for the E. coli lac operon
   9344..9365    -  protein_bind   CAP binding site: CAP binding activates transcription in the presence of cAMP. E. coli catabolite activator protein
   9378..9470    -  CDS            lacI (fragment): lac repressor; lacI; The lac repressor binds to the lac operator to inhibit transcription in E. coli. This inhibition can be relieved by adding lactose or isopropyl-β-D-thiogalactopyranoside (IPTG).
   9653..10241   -  rep_origin     ori: high-copy-number ColE1/pMB1/pBR322/pUC origin of replication
  10412..11272   -  CDS            AmpR: β-lactamase; bla; confers resistance to ampicillin, carbenicillin, and related antibiotics
  11273..11377   -  promoter       AmpR promoter: bla
  11472..11507   +  CDS            rop (fragment): Rop protein, which maintains plasmids at low copy number; rop
  11609..11708   +  misc_feature   bom (fragment): basis of mobility region from pBR322
  11714..11863   -  CDS            lacZα (fragment): LacZα fragment of β-galactosidase; lacZ fragment
  11863..12064   -  CDS            TcR (fragment): tetracycline efflux protein; tet; confers resistance to tetracycline
  12065..12163   +  CDS            env (fragment): murine leukemia virus gPr80 envelope polyprotein precursor; env; proteolytically cleaved into gp70SU and p15TM subunits
  12205..516     +  LTR            5' LTR (across the origin): 5' long terminal repeat from murine embryonic stem cell virus
>Addgene plasmid #236201 | MSCV-IRES-NUP98::NSD1-GFP | addgene full sequence | sequence record 473225 | Addgene NGS Result
ATGAAAGACCCCACCTGTAGGTTTGGCAAGCTAGCTTAAGTAACGCCATTTTGCAAGGCATGGAAAATAC
ATAACTGAGAATAGAGAAGTTCAGATCAAGGTTAGGAACAGAGAGACAGCAGAATATGGGCCAAACAGGA
TATCTGTGGTAAGCAGTTCCTGCCCCGGCTCAGGGCCAAGAACAGATGGTCCCCAGATGCGGTCCCGCCC
TCAGCAGTTTCTAGAGAACCATCAGATGTTTCCAGGGTGCCCCAAGGACCTGAAATGACCCTGTGCCTTA
TTTGAACTAACCAATCAGTTCGCTTCTCGCTTCTGTTCGCGCGCTTCTGCTCCCCGAGCTCAATAAAAGA
GCCCACAACCCCTCACTCGGCGCGCCAGTCCTCCGATAGACTGCGTCGCCCGGGTACCCGTATTCCCAAT
AAAGCCTCTTGCTGTTTGCATCCGAATCGTGGACTCGCTGATCCTTGGGAGGGTCTCCTCAGATTGATTG
ACTGCCCACCTCGGGGGTCTTTCATTTGGAGGTTCCACCGAGATTTGGAGACCCCTGCCCAGGGACCACC
GACCCCCCCGCCGGGAGGTAAGCTGGCCAGCGGTCGTTTCGTGTCTGTCTCTGTCTTTGTGCGTGTTTGT
GCCGGCATCTAATGTTTGCGCCTGCGTCTGTACTAGTTAGCTAACTAGCTCTGTATCTGGCGGACCCGTG
GTGGAACTGACGAGTTCTGAACACCCGGCCGCAACCCTGGGAGACGTCCCAGGGACTTTGGGGGCCGTTT
TTGTGGCCCGACCTGAGGAAGGGAGTCGATGTGGAATCCGACCCCGTCAGGATATGTGGTTCTGGTAGGA
GACGAGAACCTAAAACAGTTCCCGCCTCCGTCTGAATTTTTGCTTTCGGTTTGGAACCGAAGCCGCGCGT
CTTGTCTGCTGCAGCGCTGCAGCATCGTTCTGTGTTGTCTCTGTCTGACTGTGTTTCTGTATTTGTCTGA
AAATTAGGGCCAGACTGTTACCACTCCCTTAAGTTTGACCTTAGGTCACTGGAAAGATGTCGAGCGGATC
GCTCACAACCAGTCGGTAGATGTCAAGAAGAGACGTTGGGTTACCTTCTGCTCTGCAGAATGGCCAACCT
TTAACGTCGGATGGCCGCGAGACGGCACCTTTAACCGAGACCTCATCACCCAGGTTAAGATCAAGGTCTT
TTCACCTGGCCCGCATGGACACCCAGACCAGGTCCCCTACATCGTGACCTGGGAAGCCTTGGCTTTTGAC
CCCCCTCCCTGGGTCAAGCCCTTTGTACACCCTAAGCCTCCGCCTCCTCTTCCTCCATCCGCCCCGTCTC
TCCCCCTTGAACCTCCTCGTTCGACCCCGCCTCGATCCTCCCTTTATCCAGCCCTCACTCCTTCTCTAGG
CGCCGGAATTAGATCTCTCGAGGTTAACGAATTCCGGTGCCACCATGTTTAACAAATCATTTGGAACACC
CTTTGGGGGTGGCACAGGTGGCTTTGGCACAACTTCAACATTTGGACAGAATACTGGCTTTGGCACTACT
AGTGGAGGGGCATTTGGAACATCTGCATTTGGTTCTAGCAACAATACTGGAGGCCTCTTTGGAAATTCAC
AGACTAAACCAGGAGGATTGTTTGGAACCAGTTCATTTAGCCAGCCAGCTACCTCCACAAGCACCGGCTT
TGGGTTTGGTACGTCAACAGGAACAGCAAATACCTTGTTTGGAACTGCAAGCACAGGGACCAGTCTCTTC
TCATCCCAAAACAATGCCTTTGCACAAAATAAACCAACTGGCTTTGGCAATTTTGGAACCAGTACTAGCA
GTGGAGGACTCTTTGGAACCACAAATACCACCTCTAATCCTTTTGGCAGCACATCTGGCTCCCTCTTTGG
GCCAAGTAGTTTTACAGCTGCTCCTACTGGGACTACTATTAAATTTAACCCTCCAACTGGTACAGATACT
ATGGTCAAAGCTGGAGTTAGCACTAACATAAGTACCAAGCACCAGTGTATTACTGCTATGAAAGAATATG
AAAGCAAGTCACTAGAGGAACTTCGTTTAGAGGATTATCAGGCTAACAGGAAGGGCCCACAGAACCAGGT
GGGAGCAGGTACCACAACTGGCTTGTTTGGGTCTTCTCCAGCCACTTCCAGCGCAACAGGACTCTTCAGC
TCCTCCACCACTAATTCAGGCTTTGCATATGGTCAGAACAAAACTGCCTTTGGAACTAGTACAACTGGAT
TTGGAACAAATCCAGGTGGTCTCTTTGGCCAACAGAATCAGCAGACTACCAGCCTCTTCAGCAAACCATT
TGGCCAGGCTACAACCACCCAGAACACTGGCTTTTCCTTTGGTAATACCAGCACCATAGGACAGCCAAGC
ACCAACACCATGGGATTATTTGGAGTAACCCAAGCCTCACAGCCTGGAGGTCTTTTTGGGACAGCTACAA
ACACCAGCACTGGGACAGCATTTGGAACAGGAACAGGTCTCTTTGGGCAGACCAATACTGGATTTGGTGC
TGTTGGTTCGACCCTGTTTGGCAATAACAAGCTTACTACATTTGGAAGCAGCACAACCAGTGCACCTTCA
TTTGGTACAACCAGTGGCGGGCTCTTTGGTTTTGGCACAAATACCAGTGGGAATAGTATTTTTGGAAGTA
AACCAGCACCTGGGACTCTTGGAACTGGGCTTGGTGCAGGATTTGGAACAGCTCTTGGTGCTGGACAGGC
ATCTTTGTTTGGGAACAACCAACCTAAGATTGGAGGGCCTCTTGGTACAGGAGCCTTTGGGGCCCCTGGA
TTTAATACTACGACAGCCACTTTGGGCTTTGGAGCCCCCCAGGCCCCAGTAGCTGCTGTGCGGTCAGAGA
AGAAACGCCTTAGGAAGCCAAGCAAGTGGCTTTTGGAATATACAGAAGAATATGATCAGATATTTGCTCC
TAAGAAAAAACAAAAGAAGGTACAGGAGCAGGTGCACAAGGTAAGTTCCCGCTGTGAAGAGGAAAGCCTT
CTAGCCCGAGGTCGATCTAGTGCTCAGAACAAGCAGGTGGACGAGAATTCTTTGATTTCAACCAAAGAAG
AGCCTCCAGTTCTTGAAAGGGAGGCTCCGTTTTTGGAGGGCCCCTTGGCTCAGTCAGAACTTGGAGGTGG
ACATGCTGAGTTGCCGCAGCTGACCTTGTCTGTGCCTGTGGCTCCGGAAGTCTCTCCACGGCCTGCCCTT
GAGTCTGAGGAATTGCTAGTTAAAACGCCAGGAAATTATGAAAGTAAACGTCAAAGAAAACCAACTAAGA
AACTTCTTGAATCCAATGATTTAGACCCTGGATTTATGCCCAAGAAGGGGGACCTTGGCCTTTCTAAAAA
GTGCTATGAAGCTGGTCACCTGGAGAATGGCATAACTGAATCTTGTGCCACATCTTATTCAAAAGATTTT
GGTGGAGGCACTACCAAGATATTTGACAAGCCAAGGAAGCGAAAACGACAGAGGCATGCTGCAGCCAAGA
TGCAGTGTAAAAAAGTGAAAAATGATGACTCGTCAAAAGAGATTCCAGGCTCAGAGGGAGAACTAATGCC
TCACAGGACGGCCACAAGCCCCAAGGAGACTGTTGAGGAAGGTGTAGAACACGATCCCGGGATGCCTGCC
TCTAAAAAAATGCAGGGTGAACGCGGTGGAGGAGCTGCACTCAAGGAGAATGTCTGTCAGAATTGTGAAA
AATTGGGTGAGCTGCTGTTATGTGAGGCTCAGTGCTGTGGGGCTTTCCACCTGGAGTGCCTTGGATTGAC
TGAGATGCCAAGAGGAAAATTTATCTGCAATGAATGTCGCACAGGAATCCATACCTGTTTTGTATGTAAG
CAGAGTGGGGAAGATGTTAAAAGGTGCCTTCTACCCTTGTGTGGAAAGTTTTACCATGAAGAGTGTGTCC
AGAAGTACCCACCCACTGTTATGCAGAACAAGGGCTTCCGGTGCTCCCTCCACATCTGTATAACCTGTCA
TGCTGCTAATCCAGCCAATGTTTCTGCATCTAAAGGTCGGTTGATGCGCTGTGTCCGCTGTCCTGTGGCA
TACCACGCCAATGACTTTTGCCTGGCTGCTGGGTCAAAGATCCTTGCATCTAATAGTATCATCTGCCCTA
ATCACTTTACCCCTAGGCGGGGCTGCCGAAATCATGAGCATGTTAATGTTAGCTGGTGCTTTGTGTGCTC
AGAAGGAGGCAGCCTTCTGTGCTGTGATTCTTGCCCTGCTGCTTTTCATCGTGAATGCCTGAACATTGAT
ATCCCTGAAGGAAACTGGTATTGCAATGACTGTAAAGCAGGCAAAAAGCCACACTACAGGGAGATTGTCT
GGGTAAAAGTTGGACGATACAGGTGGTGGCCAGCTGAGATCTGCCATCCTCGAGCTGTTCCTTCCAACAT
TGATAAGATGAGACATGATGTGGGAGAGTTCCCAGTCCTCTTTTTTGGATCTAATGACTATTTGTGGACT
CACCAGGCCCGAGTCTTCCCTTACATGGAGGGTGACGTGAGCAGCAAGGATAAGATGGGCAAAGGAGTGG
ATGGGACATATAAAAAAGCTCTTCAGGAAGCTGCAGCAAGGTTTGAGGAATTAAAGGCCCAAAAAGAGCT
AAGACAGCTGCAGGAAGACCGAAAGAATGACAAGAAGCCACCACCTTATAAACATATAAAGGTAAACCGT
CCTATTGGCAGGGTACAGATCTTCACTGCAGACTTATCTGAAATACCCCGTTGCAACTGTAAAGCTACTG
ATGAGAACCCCTGTGGGATAGACTCTGAATGCATCAACCGCATGCTGCTCTATGAGTGCCACCCCACAGT
GTGTCCTGCCGGAGGGCGCTGTCAAAACCAGTGCTTTTCCAAGCGCCAATATCCAGAGGTTGAAATTTTC
CGCACATTACAGCGGGGTTGGGGTCTACGGACAAAAACAGATATTAAAAAGGGTGAATTTGTGAATGAGT
ATGTGGGTGAGCTTATAGATGAAGAAGAATGCAGAGCTCGAATTCGCTATGCTCAAGAACATGATATCAC
TAATTTCTATATGCTCACCCTAGACAAAGACCGAATCATTGATGCTGGTCCCAAAGGAAACTATGCTCGG
TTCATGAATCATTGCTGCCAGCCCAACTGTGAAACACAGAAGTGGTCTGTGAATGGAGATACCCGTGTAG
GCCTTTTTGCACTAAGTGACATTAAAGCAGGCACTGAACTTACCTTCAACTACAACCTAGAATGTCTTGG
GAATGGAAAGACTGTTTGCAAATGTGGAGCCCCGAACTGCAGTGGCTTCTTGGGTGTAAGGCCAAAGAAT
CAACCCATTGCCACGGAAGAAAAGTCAAAGAAATTCAAGAAGAAGCAACAGGGAAAGCGCAGGACCCAGG
GTGAAATCACAAAGGAGCGAGAAGATGAGTGTTTTAGTTGTGGGGATGCTGGCCAGCTCGTCTCCTGCAA
GAAACCAGGCTGCCCAAAAGTTTACCACGCAGACTGTCTCAATCTGACCAAGCGACCAGCAGGGAAATGG
GAATGTCCGTGGCATCAGTGTGACATCTGCGGGAAGGAAGCAGCCTCCTTCTGTGAGATGTGCCCCAGCT
CCTTTTGTAAGCAGCATCGAGAAGGGATGCTTTTCATTTCCAAACTGGATGGGCGTCTGTCTTGTACTGA
GCATGACCCCTGTGGGCCCAATCCTCTGGAACCTGGGGAGATCCGTGAGTATGTGCCTCCCCCAGTACCG
CTGCCTCCAGGGCCAAGCACTCACCTGGCAGAGCAATCAACAGGAATGGCTGCTCAGGCACCCAAAATGT
CAGATAAACCTCCTGCTGACACCAACCAGATGCTGTCGCTCTCCAAAAAAGCTCTGGCAGGGACTTGTCA
GAGGCCATTGCTACCTGAAAGACCTCTTGAGAGAACTGACTCCAGGCCCCAGCCTTTAGATAAGGTCAGA
GACCTCGCTGGGTCAGGGACCAAATCCCAATCCTTGGTTTCCAGCCAGAGGCCACTGGACAGGCCACCAG
CAGTGGCAGGACCAAGACCCCAGCTAAGCGACAAACCCTCTCCAGTGACCAGCCCAAGCTCCTCACCCTC
AGTCAGGTCCCAACCACTGGAAAGACCTCTGGGGACGGCTGACCCAAGGCTGGATAAATCCATAGGTGCT
GCCAGCCCAAGGCCCCAGTCACTGGAGAAAACCTCAGTTCCCACTGGCCTGAGACTTCCGCCGCCAGACA
GACTGCTCATTACTAGCAGTCCCAAACCCCAGACTTCAGACAGGCCTACTGACAAACCCCATGCCTCTTT
GTCCCAGAGACTCCCACCTCCTGAGAAAGTACTATCAGCTGTGGTCCAGACCCTTGTAGCTAAAGAAAAA
GCACTGAGGCCTGTGGACCAGAATACTCAGTCAAAAAATAGAGCTGCTTTGGTGATGGATCTCATAGACC
TAACTCCTCGCCAGAAGGAGCGGGCAGCTTCACCTCATCAGGTCACACCACAGGCTGATGAGAAGATGCC
AGTGTTGGAGTCAAGTTCATGGCCTGCCAGCAAAGGTCTGGGGCATATGCCGAGAGCTGTTGAGAAAGGC
TGTGTGTCAGATCCTCTTCAGACATCTGGGAAAGCAGCAGCCCCTTCAGAGGACCCCTGGCAAGCTGTTA
AATCACTCACCCAGGCCAGACTTCTTTCTCAGCCTCCTGCCAAGGCCTTTTTATATGAGCCAACAACTCA
GGCCTCAGGAAGAGCTTCTGCAGGGGCTGAGCAGACCCCAGGGCCTCTTAGCCAATCCCCGGGCCTGGTG
AAGCAGGCGAAGCAGATGGTCGGAGGCCAGCAACTACCTGCACTTGCCGCCAAGAGTGGGCAATCTTTTA
GGTCTCTCGGGAAGGCCCCAGCCTCCCTCCCCACTGAAGAAAAGAAGTTGGTAACCACAGAGCAAAGTCC
CTGGGCCCTGGGAAAAGCCTCATCACGGGCAGGGCTCTGGCCCATAGTGGCTGGACAGACACTGGCACAG
TCTTGCTGGTCTGCTGGGAGCACACAGACATTGGCACAGACTTGCTGGTCTCTTGGAAGAGGGCAAGACC
CCAAACCAGAGCAAAATACACTTCCAGCTCTTAACCAGGCTCCTTCCAGTCACAAGTGTGCAGAATCAGA
ACAGAAGTAGGTCGACCTCGAGCACGGACATCGACCTGCAGCCAAGCTTATCGAATTCCGCCCCCCCCCC
CTAACGTTACTGGCCGAAGCCGCTTGGAATAAGGCCGGTGTGCGTTTGTCTATATGTTATTTTCCACCAT
ATTGCCGTCTTTTGGCAATGTGAGGGCCCGGAAACCTGGCCCTGTCTTCTTGACGAGCATTCCTAGGGGT
CTTTCCCCTCTCGCCAAAGGAATGCAAGGTCTGTTGAATGTCGTGAAGGAAGCAGTTCCTCTGGAAGCTT
CTTGAAGACAAACAACGTCTGTAGCGACCCTTTGCAGGCAGCGGAACCCCCCACCTGGCGACAGGTGCCT
CTGCGGCCAAAAGCCACGTGTATAAGATACACCTGCAAAGGCGGCACAACCCCAGTGCCACGTTGTGAGT
TGGATAGTTGTGGAAAGAGTCAAATGGCTCTCCTCAAGCGTATTCAACAAGGGGCTGAAGGATGCCCAGA
AGGTACCCCATTGTATGGGATCTGATCTGGGGCCTCGGTGCACATGCTTTACATGTGTTTAGTCGAGGTT
AAAAAAACGTCTAGGCCCCCCGAACCACGGGGACGTGGTTTTCCTTTGAAAAACACGATGATAATATGGC
CACAACCATGGTGAGCAAGGGCGAGGAGCTGTTCACCGGGGTGGTGCCCATCCTGGTCGAGCTGGACGGC
GACGTAAACGGCCACAAGTTCAGCGTGTCTGGCGAGGGCGAGGGCGATGCCACCTACGGCAAGCTGACCC
TGAAGTTCATCTGCACCACCGGCAAGCTGCCCGTGCCCTGGCCCACCCTCGTGACCACCCTGACCTACGG
CGTGCAGTGCTTCAGCCGCTACCCCGACCACATGAAGCAGCACGACTTCTTCAAGTCCGCCATGCCCGAA
GGCTACGTCCAGGAGCGCACCATCTTCTTCAAGGACGACGGCAACTACAAGACCCGCGCCGAGGTGAAGT
TCGAGGGCGACACCCTGGTGAACCGCATCGAGCTGAAGGGCATCGACTTCAAGGAGGACGGCAACATCCT
GGGGCACAAGCTGGAGTACAACTACAACAGCCACAACGTCTATATCATGGCCGACAAGCAGAAGAACGGC
ATCAAGGCGAACTTCAAGATCCGCCACAACATCGAGGACGGCAGCGTGCAGCTCGCCGACCACTACCAGC
AGAACACCCCCATCGGCGACGGCCCCGTGCTGCTGCCCGACAACCACTACCTGAGCACCCAGTCCGCCCT
GAGCAAAGACCCCAACGAGAAGCGCGATCACATGGTCCTGCTGGAGTTCGTGACCGCCGCCGGGATCACT
CTCGGCATGGACGAGCTGTACAAGTAATGAATTAATTAAGAATTATCAAGCTTATCGATACCGTCGACCT
GCAGCCAAGCTTATCGATAAAATAAAAGATTTTATTTAGTCTCCAGAAAAAGGGGGGAATGAAAGACCCC
ACCTGTAGGTTTGGCAAGCTAGCTTAAGTAACGCCATTTTGCAAGGCATGGAAAATACATAACTGAGAAT
AGAGAAGTTCAGATCAAGGTTAGGAACAGAGAGACAGCAGAATATGGGCCAAACAGGATATCTGTGGTAA
GCAGTTCCTGCCCCGGCTCAGGGCCAAGAACAGATGGTCCCCAGATGCGGTCCCGCCCTCAGCAGTTTCT
AGAGAACCATCAGATGTTTCCAGGGTGCCCCAAGGACCTGAAATGACCCTGTGCCTTATTTGAACTAACC
AATCAGTTCGCTTCTCGCTTCTGTTCGCGCGCTTCTGCTCCCCGAGCTCAATAAAAGAGCCCACAACCCC
TCACTCGGCGCGCCAGTCCTCCGATAGACTGCGTCGCCCGGGTACCCGTGTATCCAATAAACCCTCTTGC
AGTTGCATCCGACTTGTGGTCTCGCTGTTCCTTGGGAGGGTCTCCTCTGAGTGATTGACTACCCGTCAGC
GGGGGTCTTTCATGGGTAACAGTTTCTTGAAGTTGGAGAACAACATTCTGAGGGTAGGAGTCGAATATTA
AGTAATCCTGACTCAATTAGCCACTGTTTTGAATCCACATACTCCAATACTCCTGAAATAGTTCATTATG
GACAGCGCAGAAAGAGCTGGGGAGAATTGTGAAATTGTTATCCGCTCACAATTCCACACAACATACGAGC
CGGAAGCATAAAGTGTAAAGCCTGGGGTGCCTAATGAGTGAGCTAACTCACATTAATTGCGTTGCGCTCA
CTGCCCGCTTTCCAGTCGGGAAACCTGTCGTGCCAGCTGCATTAATGAATCGGCCAACGCGCGGGGAGAG
GCGGTTTGCGTATTGGGCGCTCTTCCGCTTCCTCGCTCACTGACTCGCTGCGCTCGGTCGTTCGGCTGCG
GCGAGCGGTATCAGCTCACTCAAAGGCGGTAATACGGTTATCCACAGAATCAGGGGATAACGCAGGAAAG
AACATGTGAGCAAAAGGCCAGCAAAAGGCCAGGAACCGTAAAAAGGCCGCGTTGCTGGCGTTTTTCCATA
GGCTCCGCCCCCCTGACGAGCATCACAAAAATCGACGCTCAAGTCAGAGGTGGCGAAACCCGACAGGACT
ATAAAGATACCAGGCGTTTCCCCCTGGAAGCTCCCTCGTGCGCTCTCCTGTTCCGACCCTGCCGCTTACC
GGATACCTGTCCGCCTTTCTCCCTTCGGGAAGCGTGGCGCTTTCTCATAGCTCACGCTGTAGGTATCTCA
GTTCGGTGTAGGTCGTTCGCTCCAAGCTGGGCTGTGTGCACGAACCCCCCGTTCAGCCCGACCGCTGCGC
CTTATCCGGTAACTATCGTCTTGAGTCCAACCCGGTAAGACACGACTTATCGCCACTGGCAGCAGCCACT
GGTAACAGGATTAGCAGAGCGAGGTATGTAGGCGGTGCTACAGAGTTCTTGAAGTGGTGGCCTAACTACG
GCTACACTAGAAGAACAGTATTTGGTATCTGCGCTCTGCTGAAGCCAGTTACCTTCGGAAAAAGAGTTGG
TAGCTCTTGATCCGGCAAACAAACCACCGCTGGTAGCGGTGGTTTTTTTGTTTGCAAGCAGCAGATTACG
CGCAGAAAAAAAGGATCTCAAGAAGATCCTTTGATCTTTTCTACGGGGTCTGACGCTCAGTGGAACGAAA
ACTCACGTTAAGGGATTTTGGTCATGAGATTATCAAAAAGGATCTTCACCTAGATCCTTTTAAATTAAAA
ATGAAGTTTTAAATCAATCTAAAGTATATATGAGTAAACTTGGTCTGACAGTTACCAATGCTTAATCAGT
GAGGCACCTATCTCAGCGATCTGTCTATTTCGTTCATCCATAGTTGCCTGACTCCCCGTCGTGTAGATAA
CTACGATACGGGAGGGCTTACCATCTGGCCCCAGTGCTGCAATGATACCGCGAGACCCACGCTCACCGGC
TCCAGATTTATCAGCAATAAACCAGCCAGCCGGAAGGGCCGAGCGCAGAAGTGGTCCTGCAACTTTATCC
GCCTCCATCCAGTCTATTAATTGTTGCCGGGAAGCTAGAGTAAGTAGTTCGCCAGTTAATAGTTTGCGCA
ACGTTGTTGCCATTGCTACAGGCATCGTGGTGTCACGCTCGTCGTTTGGTATGGCTTCATTCAGCTCCGG
TTCCCAACGATCAAGGCGAGTTACATGATCCCCCATGTTGTGCAAAAAAGCGGTTAGCTCCTTCGGTCCT
CCGATCGTTGTCAGAAGTAAGTTGGCCGCAGTGTTATCACTCATGGTTATGGCAGCACTGCATAATTCTC
TTACTGTCATGCCATCCGTAAGATGCTTTTCTGTGACTGGTGAGTACTCAACCAAGTCATTCTGAGAATA
GTGTATGCGGCGACCGAGTTGCTCTTGCCCGGCGTCAATACGGGATAATACCGCGCCACATAGCAGAACT
TTAAAAGTGCTCATCATTGGAAAACGTTCTTCGGGGCGAAAACTCTCAAGGATCTTACCGCTGTTGAGAT
CCAGTTCGATGTAACCCACTCGTGCACCCAACTGATCTTCAGCATCTTTTACTTTCACCAGCGTTTCTGG
GTGAGCAAAAACAGGAAGGCAAAATGCCGCAAAAAAGGGAATAAGGGCGACACGGAAATGTTGAATACTC
ATACTCTTCCTTTTTCAATATTATTGAAGCATTTATCAGGGTTATTGTCTCATGAGCGGATACATATTTG
AATGTATTTAGAAAAATAAACAAATAGGGGTTCCGCGCACATTTCCCCGAAAAGTGCCACCTGACGTCTA
AGAAACCATTATTATCATGACATTAACCTATAAAAATAGGCGTATCACGAGGCCCTTTCGTCTCGCGCGT
TTCGGTGATGACGGTGAAAACCTCTGACACATGCAGCTCCCGGAGACGGTCACAGCTTGTCTGTAAGCGG
ATGCCGGGAGCAGACAAGCCCGTCAGGGCGCGTCAGCGGGTGTTGGCGGGTGTCGGGGCTGGCTTAACTA
TGCGGCATCAGAGCAGATTGTACTGAGAGTGCACCATATGCGGTGTGAAATACCGCACAGATGCGTAAGG
AGAAAATACCGCATCAGGCGCCATTCGCCATTCAGGCTGCGCAACTGTTGGGAAGGGCGATCGGTGCGGG
CCTCTTCGCTATTACGCCAGCTGGCGAAAGGGGGATGTGCTGCAAGGCGATTAAGTTGGGTAACGCCAGG
GTTTTCCCAGTCACGACGTTGTAAAACGACGGCGCAAGGAATGGTGCATGCAAGGAGATGGCGCCCAACA
GTCCCCCGGCCACGGGGCCTGCCACCATACCCACGCCGAAACAAGCGCTCATGAGCCCGAAGTGGCGAGC
CCGATCTTCCCCATCGGTGATGTCGGCGATATAGGCGCCAGCAACCGCACCTGTGGCGCCGGTGATGCCG
GCCACGATGCGTCCGGCGTAGAGGCGATTAGTCCAATTTGTTAAAGACAGGATATCAGTGGTCCAGGCTC
TAGTTTTGACTCAACAATATCACCAGCTGAAGCCTATAGAGTACGAGCCATAGATAAAATAAAAGATTTT
ATTTAGTCTCCAGAAAAAGGGGGGA
